Addgene plasmid #70788: pFOSGE_COF1H02
Purpose: Gateway entry clone
Depositing lab: Alexander Stark. Depositing organization: Research Institute of Molecular Pathology (IMP). Publication: Transcriptional regulators form diverse groups with context-dependent regulatory functions. Stampfel G, Kazmar T, Frank O, Wienerroither S, Reiter F, Stark A. Nature. 2015 Nov 9. doi: 10.1038/nature15545. PubMed 26550828.
Backbone
  Vector backbone: pDONR221
  Backbone manufacturer: Invitrogen
  Backbone size w/o insert (bp): 4762
  Vector type: Gateway entry vector
Growth in bacteria
  Bacterial resistance: Kanamycin, 50 μg/mL
  Growth temperature: 37°C
  Growth strain: DH5alpha
  Copy number: High Copy
Gene/Insert
  Gene/Insert name: Mes4 (alt names: FBgn0034726; CG11301, FBtr0071827)
  Species: D. melanogaster (fly)
  Insert size (bp): 465
  Cloning method: Gateway Cloning
  Sequencing primers: 5′ M13-F20; 3′ M13R
Terms and licenses: Academic/Nonprofit Terms; Industry Terms: Not Available to Industry
How to cite: pFOSGE_COF1H02 was a gift from Alexander Stark (Addgene plasmid # 70788 ; http://n2t.net/addgene:70788 ; RRID:Addgene_70788)
