[The description below was written by a language model from this plasmid's Addgene catalogue record.]
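Description:
pFOSGE_COF1H02 is a Gateway entry clone built on the commercial pDONR221 donor backbone, carrying the Drosophila melanogaster gene Mes4 (also annotated as CG11301) as an insert of about 465 bp. It is a bacterial cloning plasmid rather than an expression vector: it is maintained at high copy number in standard E. coli cloning strains and selected with kanamycin. The insert was introduced by Gateway recombination. In a pDONR221-derived entry clone, this normally means the open reading frame has replaced the donor vector's counter-selectable cassette and now sits between attL recombination sites. However, no feature table is provided, so the exact boundaries, the att site arrangement and the presence or absence of a stop codon cannot be confirmed from the record. M13 forward and reverse primer sites flank the insert and are listed for sequence verification.

As an entry clone, the plasmid has no recorded promoter, tag or reporter of its own driving Mes4. Its role is to act as a shuttle from which the coding sequence can be moved by LR recombination into any compatible destination vector, which then supplies the promoter, fusion partners and host-specific elements. The clone name and the associated publication indicate that it belongs to a larger collection of fly transcriptional regulator clones, assembled to study how such factors behave in different regulatory contexts. The record does not state which destination vectors or assays this particular clone was used with.
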