>Addgene plasmid #70788 | pFOSGE_COF1H02 | depositor partial sequence | sequence record 126730 | insert
ATGGCCAGCGAGGAACTATTTGAGGCTGAATTCTCGGAAGAACAGGACTTGGAGCATCAGCAGGCCATGG
AGACTGAGGAGGCGGAGCTAGCGGAAACAGAAGAGCCTTTGGAAATCACCGAGGAATCGCCGGATAATCC
TGAGGCAGAATCTACAACAGAACAATTGACAGAAAAACCAGTGACGAATGGCAACAAGGCCCCTGCTGAT
AACGAAGCCAAGATGACACAACTGCCGTTGGCCAGGATACGGAACATAATGAAACTAGATCCGGATCTGC
ATATGGCCAACAATGAGGCCGTGTTCATAGTGGCGAAGGCAGTGGAACTATTCATAGCCTCGTTGTCACG
GGAATCATATACCTACACGGCGCAGTCCAAAAAGAAAACCATACAAAAGAGGGACGTGGATATGGCCATT
TCTGCTGTGGACAGTTTGCTATTCCTTGATGGAGCCATGAACTTT
