>Addgene plasmid #70788 | pFOSGE_COF1H02 | addgene partial sequence | sequence record 130747 | M13-F20 5'-TGTAAAACGACGGCCAGT-3'
ATTTTATTTTGACTGATAGTGACCTGTTCGTTGCAACAAATTGATGAGCAATGCTTTTTTATAATGCCAA
CTTTGTACAAAAAAGCAGGCTTCATGGCCAGCGAGGAACTATTTGAGGCTGAATTCTCGGAAGAACAGGA
CTTGGAGCATCAGCAGGCCATGGAGACTGAGGAGGCGGAGCTAGCGGAAACAGAAGAGCCTTTGGAAATC
ACCGAGGAATCGCCGGATAATCCTGAGGCAGAATCTACAACAGAACAATTGACAGAAAAACCAGTGACGA
ATGGCAACAAGGCCCCTGCTGATAACGAAGCCAAGATGACACAACTGCCGTTGGCCAGGATACGGAACAT
AATGAAACTAGATCCGGATCTGCATATGGCCAACAATGAGGCCGTGTTCATAGTGGCGAAGGCAGTGGAA
CTATTCATAGCCTCGTTGTCACGGGAATCATATACCTACACGGCGCAGTCCAAAAAGAAAACCATACAAA
AGAGGGACGTGGATATGGCCATTTCTGCTGTGGACAGTTTGCTATTCCTTGATGGAGCCATGAACTTTGA
CCCAGCTTTCTTGTACAAAGTTGGCATTATAAGAAAGCATTGCTTATCAATTTGTTGCAACGAACAGGTC
ACTATCAGTCAAAATAAAATCATTATTTGCCATCCAGCTGATATCCCCTATAGTGAGTCGTATTACATGG
TCATAGCTGTTTCCTGGCAGCTCTGGCCCGTGTCTCAAAATCTCTGATGTTACATTGCACAAGATAAAA
