>Addgene plasmid #70788 | pFOSGE_COF1H02 | addgene partial sequence | sequence record 131978 | M13-Rev 5'-CAGGAAACAGCTATGACC-3'
ATGATTTTATTTTGACTGATAGTGACCTGTTCGTTGCAACAAATTGATAAGCAATGCTTTCTTATAATGC
CAACTTTGTACAAGAAAGCTGGGTCAAAGTTCATGGCTCCATCAAGGAATAGCAAACTGTCCACAGCAGA
AATGGCCATATCCACGTCCCTCTTTTGTATGGTTTTCTTTTTGGACTGCGCCGTGTAGGTATATGATTCC
CGTGACAACGAGGCTATGAATAGTTCCACTGCCTTCGCCACTATGAACACGGCCTCATTGTTGGCCATAT
GCAGATCCGGATCTAGTTTCATTATGTTCCGTATCCTGGCCAACGGCAGTTGTGTCATCTTGGCTTCGTT
ATCAGCAGGGGCCTTGTTGCCATTCGTCACTGGTTTTTCTGTCAATTGTTCTGTTGTAGATTCTGCCTCA
GGATTATCCGGCGATTCCTCGGTGATTTCCAAAGGCTCTTCTGTTTCCGCTAGCTCCGCCTCCTCAGTCT
CCATGGCCTGCTGATGCTCCAAGTCCTGTTCTTCCGAGAATTCAGCCTCAAATAGTTCCTCGCTGGCCAT
GAAGCCTGCTTTTTT
